>Addgene plasmid #72103 | Nrp2.6-Fc-His | depositor full sequence | sequence record 139229 | Full sequence
GTCGAGGTCTCGACGGTATCGATTGACATTGATTATTGACTAGCTAGTTATTAATAGTAATCAATTACGG
GGTCATTAGTTCATAGCCCATATATGGAGTTCCGCGTTACATAACTTACGGTAAATGGCCCGCCTGGCTG
ACCGCCCAACGACCCCCGCCCATTGACGTCAATAATGACGTATGTTCCCATAGTAACGCCAATAGGGACT
TTCCATTGACGTCAATGGGTGGAGTATTTACGGTAAACTGCCCACTTGGCAGTACATCAAGTGTATCATA
TGCCAAGTCCGCCCCCTATTGACGTCAATGACGGTAAATGGCCCGCCTGGCATTATGCCCAGTACATGAC
CTTACGGGACTTTCCTACTTGGCAGTACATCTACGTATTAGTCATCGCTATTACCATGGTGATGCGGTTT
TGGCAGTACACCAATGGGCGTGGATAGCGGTTTGACTCACGGGGATTTCCAAGTCTCCACCCCATTGACG
TCAATGGGAGTTTGTTTTGGCACCAAAATCAACGGGACTTTCCAAAATGTCGTAATAACCCCGCCCCGTT
GACGCAAATGGGCGGTAGGCGTGTACGGTGGGAGGTCTATATAAGCAGAGCTCGTTTAGTGAACCGTCAG
ATCGCCTGGAGACGCCATCCACGCTGTTTTGACCTCCATAGAAGACACCGGGACCGATCCAGCCTCCGCG
GCCGGGAACGGTGCATTGGAACGCGGATTCCCCGTGCCAAGAGTGACGTAAGTACCGCCTATAGACTCTA
TAGGCACACCCCTTTGGCTCTTATGCATGCTATACTGTTTTTGGCTTGGGGCCTATACACCCCCGCTTCC
ATATGCTATAGGTGATGGTATAGCTTAGCCTATAGGTGTGGGTTATTGACCATTATTGACCACTCCCCTA
TTGGTGACGATACTTTCCATTACTAATCCATAACATGGCTCTTTGCCACAACTATCTCTATTGGCTATAT
GCCAATACTCTGTCCTTCAGAGACTGACACGGACTCTGTATTTTTACAGGATGGGGTCCCATTTATTATT
TACAAATTCACATATACAACAACGCCGTCCCCCGTGCCCGCAGTTTTTATTAAACATAGCGTGGGATCTC
CACGCGAATCTCGGGTACGTGTTCCGGACATGGGCTCTTCTCCGGTAGCGGCGGAGCTTCCACATCCGAG
CCCTGGTCCCATGCCTCCAGCGGCTCATGGTCGCTCGGCAGCTCCTTGCTCCTAACAGTGGAGGCCAGAC
TTAGGCACAGCACAATGCCCACCACCACCAGTGTGCCGCACAAGGCCGTGGCGGTAGGGTATGTGTCTGA
AAATGAGCTCGGAGATTGGGCTCGCACCGCTGACGCAGATGGAAGACTTAAGGCAGCGGCAGAAGAAGAT
GCAGGCAGCTGAGTTGTTGTATTCTGATAAGAGTCAGAGGTAACTCCCGTTGCGGTGCTGTTAACGGTGG
AGGGCAGTGTAGTCTGAGCAGTACTCGTTGCTGCCGCGCGCGCCACCAGACATAATAGCTGACAGACTAA
CAGACTGTTCCTTTCCATGGGTCTTTTCTGCAGAAGCTTGAATTCTCGAGGATCCGCGGCCGCGCCACCA
TGGATATGTTTCCTCTTACCTGGGTTTTCTTAGCTCTGTACTTTTCAGGACACGAAGTGAGAAGCCAGCA
AGATCCACCCTGCGGAGGTCGGCTGAATTCCAAAGATGCTGGCTACATCACTTCCCCAGGCTACCCCCAG
GACTATCCCTCCCACCAGAACTGTGAGTGGATTGTCTACGCCCCCGAACCCAACCAGAAGATTGTTCTCA
ACTTCAACCCTCACTTTGAAATCGAGAAACACGACTGCAAGTATGACTTCATTGAGATTCGGGATGGGGA
CAGTGAGTCAGCTGACCTCCTGGGCAAGCACTGTGGGAACATCGCCCCGCCCACCATCATCTCCTCAGGC
TCCGTGTTATACATCAAGTTCACCTCAGACTACGCCCGGCAGGGGGCAGGTTTCTCTCTACGCTATGAGA
TCTTCAAAACAGGCTCTGAAGATTGTTCCAAGAACTTTACAAGCCCCAATGGGACCATTGAATCTCCAGG
GTTTCCAGAGAAGTATCCACACAATCTGGACTGTACCTTCACCATCCTGGCCAAACCCAGGATGGAGATC
ATCCTACAGTTCCTGACCTTTGACCTGGAGCATGACCCTCTACAAGTGGGGGAAGGAGACTGTAAATATG
ACTGGCTGGACATCTGGGATGGCATTCCACATGTTGGACCTCTGATTGGCAAGTACTGTGGGACGAAAAC
ACCCTCCAAACTCCGCTCGTCCACGGGGATCCTCTCCTTGACCTTTCACACGGACATGGCAGTGGCCAAG
GATGGCTTCTCCGCACGTTACTATTTGATCCACCAGGAGCCACCTGAGAATTTTCAGTGCAATGTCCCTT
TGGGAATGGAGTCTGGCCGGATTGCTAATGAACAGATCAGTGCCTCCTCCACCTTCTCTGATGGGAGGTG
GACTCCTCAACAGAGCCGGCTCCATGGTGATGACAATGGCTGGACACCCAATTTGGATTCCAACAAGGAG
TATCTCCAGGTGGACCTGCGCTTCCTAACCATGCTCACAGCCATTGCAACACAGGGAGCCATTTCCAGGG
AAACCCAGAAAGGCTACTACGTCAAATCGTACAAGCTGGAAGTCAGCACAAATGGTGAAGATTGGATGGT
CTACCGGCATGGCAAAAACCACAAGATATTCCAAGCGAACAATGATGCGACCGAGGTGGTGCTAAACAAG
CTCCACATGCCACTGCTGACTCGGTTCATCAGGATCCGCCCGCAGACGTGGCATTTGGGCATTGCCCTTC
GCCTGGAGCTCTTTGGCTGCCGGGTCACAGATGCACCCTGCTCCAACATGCTGGGGATGCTCTCGGGCCT
CATTGCTGATACCCAGATCTCTGCCTCCTCCACCCGAGAGTACCTCTGGAGCCCCAGTGCTGCCCGCCTG
GTTAGTAGCCGCTCTGGCTGGTTTCCTCGGAACCCTCAAGCCCAGCCAGGTGAAGAATGGCTTCAGGTAG
ACCTGGGGACACCCAAGACAGTGAAAGGGGTCATCATCCAGGGAGCCCGAGGAGGAGACAGCATCACTGC
CGTGGAAGCCAGGGCGTTTGTACGCAAGTTCAAAGTCTCCTACAGCCTAAATGGCAAGGACTGGGAATAT
ATCCAGGACCCCAGGACTCAGCAGACAAAGCTGTTTGAAGGGAACATGCACTATGACACCCCTGACATCC
GAAGGTTCGATCCTGTTCCAGCGCAGTATGTGCGGGTGTACCCAGAGAGGTGGTCGCCAGCAGGCATCGG
GATGAGGCTGGAGGTGCTGGGCTGTGACTGGACAGACTCAAAGCCCACAGTGGAGACGCTGGGACCCACC
GTGAAGAGTGAAGAGACTACCACCCCATATCCCATGGATGAGGATGCCACCGAGTGTGGGGAAAACTGCA
GCTTTGAGGATGACAAAGATTTGCAACTTCCTTCAGGATTCAACTGCAACTTTGATTTTCCGGAAGAGAC
CTGTGGTTGGGTGTACGACCATGCCAAGTGGCTCCGGAGCACGTGGATCAGCAGCGCTAACCCCAATGAC
AGAACATTTCCAGATGACAAGAACTTCTTGAAACTGCAGAGTGATGGCCGACGAGAGGGCCAGTACGGGC
GGCTCATCAGCCCACCGGTGCACCTGCCCCGAAGCCCTGTGTGCATGGAGTTCCAGTACCAAGCCATGGG
CGGCCACGGGGTGGCACTGCAGGTGGTTCGGGAAGCCAGCCAGGAAAGCAAACTCCTTTGGGTCATCCGT
GAGGACCAGGGCAGCGAGTGGAAACACGGGCGCATTATCCTGCCCAGCTATGACATGGAGTATCAGATCG
TGTTCGAGGGAGTGATAGGGAAGGGACGATCGGGAGAGATTTCCATCGATGACATTCGGATAAGCACTGA
TGTCCCACTGGAGAACTGCATGGAACCCATATCAGCTTTTGCAGGGGGCACCCTCCCGCCAGGGACCGAG
CCCACAGTGGACACGGTGCCCGTGCAGCCCATCCCAGCCGGCGCGCCTGACAAAACTCACACATGCCCAC
CGTGCCCAGCACCTGAACTCCTGGGGGGACCGTCAGTCTTCCTCTTCCCCCCAAAACCCAAGGACACCCT
CATGATCTCCCGGACCCCTGAGGTCACATGCGTGGTGGTGGACGTGAGCCACGAAGACCCTGAGGTCAAG
TTCAACTGGTACGTGGACGGCGTGGAGGTGCATAATGCCAAGACAAAGCCGCGGGAGGAGCAGTACAACA
GCACGTACCGTGTGGTCAGCGTCCTCACCGTCCTGCACCAGGACTGGCTGAATGGCAAGGAGTACAAGTG
CAAGGTCTCCAACAAAGCCCTCCCAGCCCCCATCGAGAAAACCATCTCCAAAGCCAAAGGGCAGCCCCGA
GAACCACAGGTGTATACCCTGCCCCCATCCCGGGATGAGCTGACCAAGAACCAGGTCAGCCTGACCTGCC
TGGTCAAAGGCTTCTATCCCAGCGACATCGCCGTGGAGTGGGAGAGCAATGGGCAGCCGGAGAACAACTA
CAAGACCACGCCTCCCGTGCTGGACTCCGACGGCTCCTTCTTCCTCTACAGCAAGCTCACCGTGGACAAG
AGCAGGTGGCAGCAGGGGAACGTCTTCTCATGCTCCGTGATGCATGAGGCTCTGCACAACCACTACACGC
AGAAGAGCCTCTCCCTGTCTCCGGGTAAAGGCGGCCATCATCACCATCACCATTAATCTAGAGATCTTAT
TAAAGCAGAACTTGTTTATTGCAGCTTATAATGGTTACAAATAAAGCAATAGCATCACAAATTTCACAAA
TAAAGCATTTTTTTCACTGCATTCTAGTTGTGGTTTGTCCAAACTCATCAATGTATCTTATCATGTCTGG
TCGACTCTAGCTAGACTCTTCCGCTTCCTCGCTCACTGACTCGCTGCGCTCGGTCGTTCGGCTGCGGCGA
GCGGTATCAGCTCACTCAAAGGCGGTAATACGGTTATCCACAGAATCAGGGGATAACGCAGGAAAGAACA
TGTGAGCAAAAGGCCAGCAAAAGGCCAGGAACCGTAAAAAGGCCGCGTTGCTGGCGTTTTTCCATAGGCT
CCGCCCCCCTGACGAGCATCACAAAAATCGACGCTCAAGTCAGAGGTGGCGAAACCCGACAGGACTATAA
AGATACCAGGCGTTTCCCCCTGGAAGCTCCCTCGTGCGCTCTCCTGTTCCGACCCTGCCGCTTACCGGAT
ACCTGTCCGCCTTTCTCCCTTCGGGAAGCGTGGCGCTTTCTCATAGCTCACGCTGTAGGTATCTCAGTTC
GGTGTAGGTCGTTCGCTCCAAGCTGGGCTGTGTGCACGAACCCCCCGTTCAGCCCGACCGCTGCGCCTTA
TCCGGTAACTATCGTCTTGAGTCCAACCCGGTAAGACACGACTTATCGCCACTGGCAGCAGCCACTGGTA
ACAGGATTAGCAGAGCGAGGTATGTAGGCGGTGCTACAGAGTTCTTGAAGTGGTGGCCTAACTACGGCTA
CACTAGAAGAACAGTATTTGGTATCTGCGCTCTGCTGAAGCCAGTTACCTTCGGAAAAAGAGTTGGTAGC
TCTTGATCCGGCAAACAAACCACCGCTGGTAGCGGTGGTTTTTTTGTTTGCAAGCAGCAGATTACGCGCA
GAAAAAAAGGATCTCAAGAAGATCCTTTGATCTTTTCTACGGGGTCTGACGCTCAGTGGAACGAAAACTC
ACGTTAAGGGATTTTGGTCATGAGATTATCAAAAAGGATCTTCACCTAGATCCTTTTAAATTAAAAATGA
AGTTTTAAATCAATCTAAAGTATATATGAGTAAACTTGGTCTGACAGTTACCAATGCTTAATCAGTGAGG
CACCTATCTCAGCGATCTGTCTATTTCGTTCATCCATAGTTGCCTGACTCCCCGTCGTGTAGATAACTAC
GATACGGGAGGGCTTACCATCTGGCCCCAGTGCTGCAATGATACCGCGAGACCCACGCTCACCGGCTCCA
GATTTATCAGCAATAAACCAGCCAGCCGGAAGGGCCGAGCGCAGAAGTGGTCCTGCAACTTTATCCGCCT
CCATCCAGTCTATTAATTGTTGCCGGGAAGCTAGAGTAAGTAGTTCGCCAGTTAATAGTTTGCGCAACGT
TGTTGCCATTGCTACAGGCATCGTGGTGTCACGCTCGTCGTTTGGTATGGCTTCATTCAGCTCCGGTTCC
CAACGATCAAGGCGAGTTACATGATCCCCCATGTTGTGCAAAAAAGCGGTTAGCTCCTTCGGTCCTCCGA
TCGTTGTCAGAAGTAAGTTGGCCGCAGTGTTATCACTCATGGTTATGGCAGCACTGCATAATTCTCTTAC
TGTCATGCCATCCGTAAGATGCTTTTCTGTGACTGGTGAGTACTCAACCAAGTCATTCTGAGAATAGTGT
ATGCGGCGACCGAGTTGCTCTTGCCCGGCGTCAATACGGGATAATACCGCGCCACATAGCAGAACTTTAA
AAGTGCTCATCATTGGAAAACGTTCTTCGGGGCGAAAACTCTCAAGGATCTTACCGCTGTTGAGATCCAG
TTCGATGTAACCCACTCGTGCACCCAACTGATCTTCAGCATCTTTTACTTTCACCAGCGTTTCTGGGTGA
GCAAAAACAGGAAGGCAAAATGCCGCAAAAAAGGGAATAAGGGCGACACGGAAATGTTGAATACTCATAC
TCTTCCTTTTTCAATATTATTGAAGCATTTATCAGGGTTATTGTCTCATGAGCGGATACATATTTGAATG
TATTTAGAAAAATAAACAAATAGGGGTTCCGCGCACATTTCCCCGAAAAGTGCCACCTGACGTCTAAGAA
ACCATTATTATCATGACATTAACCTATAAAAATAGGCGTATCACGAGGCCCTTTCGTCTCGCGCGTTTCG
GTGATGACGGTGAAAACCTCTGACACATGCAGCTCCCGGAGGAATGTGTGTCAGTTAGGGTGTGGAAAGT
CCCCAGGCTCCCCAGGCAGGCAGAAGTATGCAAAGCATGCATCTCAATTAGTCAGCAACCAGGTGTGGAA
AGTCCCCAGGCTCCCCAGCAGGCAGAAGTATGCAAAGCATGCATCTCAATTAGTCAGCAACCATAGTCCC
GCCCCTAACTCCGCCCATCCCGCCCCTAACTCCGCCCAGTTCCGCCCATTCTCCGCCCCATGGCTGACTA
ATTTTTTTTATTTATGCAGAGGCCGAGGCCGCCTCTGCCTCTGAGCTATTCCAGAAGTAGTGAGGAGGCT
TTTTTGGAGGCCTAGGCTTTTGCAAAAAGCTCCCGGGAGCTTGTATATCCATTTTCGTCCCGGAGACGGT
CACAGCTTGTCTGTAAGCGGATGCCGGGAGCAGACAAGCCCGTCAGGGCGCGTCAGCGGGTGTTGGCGGG
TGTCGGGGCTGGCTTAACTATGCGGCATCAGAGCAGATTGTACTGAGAGTGCACCATATGCGGTGTGAAA
TACCGCACAGATGCGTAAGGAGAAAATACCGCATCAGGAAATTGTAAGCGTTAATATTTTGTTAAAATTC
GCGTTAAATTTTTGTTAAATCAGCTCATTTTTTAACCAATAGGCCGAAATCGGCAAAATCCCTTATAAAT
CAAAAGAATAGACCGAGATAGGGT
[37 nt withheld, positions 7725-7761]
AAAGAACGTGGACTCCAACGTCAAAGG
[49 nt withheld, positions 7789-7837]
T
[91 nt withheld, positions 7839-7929]
G
[124 nt withheld, positions 7931-8054]
CCATTCGCCATTCAGGCTGCGCAACTGTTGGGAAGGGCGATCGGTGCGGGCCTCTTCGCTATTACGCCAG
CTGGCGAAAGGGGGATGTGCTGCAAGGCGATTAAGTTGGGTAACGCCAGGGTTTTCCCAGTCACGACGTT
GTAAAACGACGGCCAGTGAATT
Features (pLannotate 1.2.2; 14 found; start..end, strand, type, name):
     25..408     +  enhancer       CMV enhancer: human cytomegalovirus immediate early enhancer
    410..609     +  promoter       CMV promoter: human cytomegalovirus (CMV) immediate early promoter
    748..1573    +  intron         CMV intron A: human cytomegalovirus intron A (Chapman et al., 1991)
   1610..4036    +  CDS            Nrp2 (fragment): NRP2_MOUSE - Experimental evidence at protein level: Swiss-Prot protein existence level 1. High affinity receptor for semaphorins 3C, 3F, VEGF-165 and VEGF-145 isoforms of VEGF, and the PLGF-2 isoform of PGF. From Mus musculus (Mouse).
   4109..4789    +  CDS            IGHG1 (fragment): IGHG1_HUMAN - Experimental evidence at protein level: Swiss-Prot protein existence level 1. Constant region of immunoglobulin heavy chains. Immunoglobulins, also known as antibodies, are membrane-bound or secreted glycoproteins produced by B lymphocytes. In the recognition phase of humoral immunity, the membrane-bound immunoglobulins serve as receptors which, upon binding of a specific antigen, trigger the clonal expansion and differentiation of B lymphocytes into immunoglobulins- secreting plasma cells. Secreted immunoglobulins mediate the effector phase of humoral immunity, which results in
   4839..4960    +  polyA_signal   SV40 poly(A) signal: SV40 polyadenylation signal
   5169..5757    -  rep_origin     ori: high-copy-number ColE1/pMB1/pBR322/pUC origin of replication
   5928..6788    -  CDS            AmpR: β-lactamase; bla; confers resistance to ampicillin, carbenicillin, and related antibiotics
   6789..6893    -  promoter       AmpR promoter: bla
   6988..7023    +  CDS            rop (fragment): Rop protein, which maintains plasmids at low copy number; rop
   7046..7376    +  promoter       SV40 promoter: SV40 enhancer and early promoter
   7499..7598    +  misc_feature   bom (fragment): basis of mobility region from pBR322
   7626..8054    -  rep_origin     f1 ori (sequence partly withheld): f1 bacteriophage origin of replication; arrow indicates direction of (+) strand synthesis
   8058..8215    -  CDS            lacZα (fragment): LacZα fragment of β-galactosidase; lacZ fragment
