[The description below was written by a language model from this plasmid's Addgene catalogue record and pLannotate feature annotations shown in this document.]
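Description:
Nrp2.6-Fc-His is a mammalian expression plasmid built on the pCMVi-SV40ori backbone that produces the extracellular region of mouse Neuropilin 2, isoform 6, as a soluble fusion protein. The roughly 2.5 kb Nrp2 ectodomain insert sits between NotI and AscI sites, both of which are retained, and reads in frame into a backbone-encoded C-terminal tag consisting of the Fc region of human IgG1 followed by a 6X histidine tag. Transcription is driven by the human cytomegalovirus immediate early enhancer and promoter, followed by CMV intron A, an element commonly included to boost expression in mammalian cells, and the transcript is terminated by an SV40 polyadenylation signal. The feature table annotates the Nrp2 and IGHG1 fragments but does not separately call out the histidine tag, which is known from the catalogue entry.

In bacteria the 8.2 kb plasmid is maintained at high copy through a ColE1/pUC-type origin and selected with ampicillin via the β-lactamase gene. The backbone also carries an SV40 enhancer/early promoter region, which includes the SV40 origin implied by the backbone name and would permit episomal amplification in cells expressing large T antigen, along with an f1 origin and short remnants of rop, bom and lacZα that are cloning-history leftovers. No mammalian selection marker is annotated, which is consistent with transient transfection. The Fc portion typically dimerises the ectodomain and allows capture or detection with Fc-binding reagents, while the His tag supports metal-affinity purification. The associated study used such reagents in an extracellular biochemical interaction screen for cell-surface recognition proteins in the retina.
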