Addgene plasmid #72103: Nrp2.6-Fc-His
Purpose: Expresses the extracellular region of the Neuropilin 2, isoform 6 protein, C-terminally fused to the Fc region of human IgG1 + 6X histidine tag.
Depositing lab: Woj Wojtowicz. Depositing organization: University of California, Berkeley. Publication: An extracellular biochemical screen reveals that FLRTs and Unc5s mediate neuronal subtype recognition in the retina. Visser JJ, Cheng Y, Perry SC, Chastain AB, Parsa B, Masri SS, Ray TA, Kay JN, Wojtowicz WM. Elife. 2015 Dec 3;4. pii: e08149. doi: 10.7554/eLife.08149. PubMed 26633812.
Backbone
  Vector backbone: pCMVi-SV40ori
  Vector type: Mammalian Expression
Growth in bacteria
  Bacterial resistance: Ampicillin, 100 μg/mL
  Growth temperature: 37°C
  Growth strain: DH5alpha
  Copy number: High Copy
Gene/Insert
  Gene/Insert name: Nrp2.6 (alt names: Neuropilin 2, isoform 6; Np2; Np-2; Npn2; Npn-2; NCBI gene ID 18187; Reference sequence NM_001077407.1)
  Species: M. musculus (mouse)
  Insert size (bp): 2490
  Entrez Gene: Nrp2 (a.k.a. 1110048P06Rik, N, Np, Np-2, Np2, Npn-2, Npn2)
  Promoter: CMV
  Tag / fusion protein: Fc-His (C terminal on backbone)
  Cloning method: Restriction Enzyme; 5′ cloning site NotI (not destroyed); 3′ cloning site AscI (not destroyed)
  Sequencing primers: 5′ GTCAGAGGTAACTCCCGTTGC; 3′ ATCATGAGGGTGTCCTTG
Terms and licenses: Academic/Nonprofit Terms; Industry Terms: Not Available to Industry
How to cite: Nrp2.6-Fc-His was a gift from Woj Wojtowicz (Addgene plasmid # 72103 ; http://n2t.net/addgene:72103 ; RRID:Addgene_72103)
