>Addgene plasmid #72103 | Nrp2.6-Fc-His | addgene partial sequence | sequence record 139227 | pMRB101-F 5'-aagatgcaggcagctgagtt-3'
ACGGTGGAGGGCAGTGTAGTCTGAGCAGTACTCGTTGCTGCCGCGCGCGCCACCAGACATAATAGCTGAC
AGACTAACAGACTGTTCCTTTCCATGGGTCTTTTCTGCAGAAGCTTGAATTCTCGAGGATCCGCGGCCGC
GCCACCATGGATATGTTTCCTCTTACCTGGGTTTTCTTAGCTCTGTACTTTTCAGGACACGAAGTGAGAA
GCCAGCAAGATCCACCCTGCGGAGGTCGGCTGAATTCCAAAGATGCTGGCTACATCACTTCCCCAGGCTA
CCCCCAGGACTATCCCTCCCACCAGAACTGTGAGTGGATTGTCTACGCCCCCGAACCCAACCAGAAGATT
GTTCTCAACTTCAACCCTCACTTTGAAATCGAGAAACACGACTGCAAGTATGACTTCATTGAGATTCGGG
ATGGGGACAGTGAGTCAGCTGACCTCCTGGGCAAGCACTGTGGGAACATCGCCCCGCCCACCATCATCTC
CTCAGGCTCCGTGTTATACATCAAGTTCACCTCAGACTACGCCCGGCAGGGGGCAGGTTTCTCTCTACGC
TATGAGATCTTCAAAACAGGCTCTGAAGATTGTTCCAAGAACTTTACAAGCCCCAATGGGACCATTGAAT
CTCCAGGGTTTCCAGAGAAGTATCCACACAATCTGGACTGTACCTTCACCATCCTGGCCAAACCCAGGAT
GGAGATCATCCTACAGTTCCTGACCTTTGACCTGGAGCATGACCCTCTACAAGTGGGGGAAGGAGACTGT
AAATATGACTGGCTGGACATCTGGGATGGCATTCCACATGTTGGAC
