>Addgene plasmid #72103 | Nrp2.6-Fc-His | addgene partial sequence | sequence record 139228 | SV40pA-R 5'-GAAATTTGTGATGCTATTGC-3'
ATAAGATCTCTAGATTAATGGTGATGGTGATGATGGCCGCCTTTACCCGGAGACAGGGAGAGGCTCTTCT
GCGTGTAGTGGTTGTGCAGAGCCTCATGCATCACGGAGCATGAGAAGACGTTCCCCTGCTGCCACCTGCT
CTTGTCCACGGTGAGCTTGCTGTAGAGGAAGAAGGAGCCGTCGGAGTCCAGCACGGGAGGCGTGGTCTTG
TAGTTGTTCTCCGGCTGCCCATTGCTCTCCCACTCCACGGCGATGTCGCTGGGATAGAAGCCTTTGACCA
GGCAGGTCAGGCTGACCTGGTTCTTGGTCAGCTCATCCCGGGATGGGGGCAGGGTATACACCTGTGGTTC
TCGGGGCTGCCCTTTGGCTTTGGAGATGGTTTTCTCGATGGGGGCTGGGAGGGCTTTGTTGGAGACCTTG
CACTTGTACTCCTTGCCATTCAGCCAGTCCTGGTGCAGGACGGTGAGGACGCTGACCACACGGTACGTGC
TGTTGTACTGCTCCTCCCGCGGCTTTGTCTTGGCATTATGCACCTCCACGCCGTCCACGTACCAGTTGAA
CTTGACCTCAGGGTCTTCGTGGCTCACGTCCACCACCACGCATGTGACCTCAGGGGTCCGGGAGATCATG
AGGGTGTCCTTGGGTTTTGGGGGGAAGAGGAAGACTGACGGTCCCCCCAGGAGTTCAGGTGCTGGGCACG
GTGGGCATGTGTGAGTTTTGTCAGGCGCGCCGGCTGGGATGGGCTGCACGGGCACCGTGTCCACTGTGGG
CTCGGTCCCTGGCGGGAGGGTGCCCCCTGCAAAAGCTGATATGGGTTCCATGCAGTTCTCCAGTGGGACA
TCAGTGCTTATCCGAATGTCATCGATGGAA
